Addgene plasmid #215373: pCMV-EGFP-RNF152-IRES-mScarlet-I
Depositing lab: Franz-Ulrich Hartl. Publication: alpha-Synuclein aggregates inhibit ESCRT-III through sequestration and collateral degradation. Sitron CS, Trinkaus VA, Galesic A, Garhammer M, Yuste-Checa P, Dransfeld U, Feigenbutz D, Zhang J, Ivashko L, Dudanova I, Harper JW, Hartl FU. Mol Cell. 2025 Sep 18;85(18):3505-3523.e17. doi: 10.1016/j.molcel.2025.08.022. Epub 2025 Sep 10. PubMed 40934925.
Backbone
  Vector backbone: pEGFP-C1
  Vector type: Mammalian Expression
  Selectable markers: Neomycin (select with G418)
Growth in bacteria
  Bacterial resistance: Kanamycin, 50 μg/mL
  Growth temperature: 37°C
  Growth strain: DH5alpha
  Copy number: High Copy
Gene/Insert
  Gene/Insert name: RNF152
  Species: H. sapiens (human)
  Entrez Gene: RNF152
  Cloning method: Gibson Cloning
Terms and licenses: Academic/Nonprofit Terms; Industry Terms: Not Available to Industry
Depositor comments: Please visit https://doi.org/10.1101/2025.01.13.632710 for bioRxiv preprint.
How to cite: pCMV-EGFP-RNF152-IRES-mScarlet-I was a gift from Franz-Ulrich Hartl (Addgene plasmid # 215373 ; http://n2t.net/addgene:215373 ; RRID:Addgene_215373)
