[The description below was written by a language model from this plasmid's Addgene catalogue record and pLannotate feature annotations shown in this document.]
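Description:
pCMV-EGFP-RNF152-IRES-mScarlet-I is a mammalian expression plasmid of about 6.7 kb built on the pEGFP-C1 backbone, with human RNF152 inserted by Gibson cloning. It replicates in E. coli from a high-copy ColE1/pUC-type origin and also carries an f1 phage origin. A single NeoR/KanR (Tn5 aminoglycoside phosphotransferase) gene provides both selections. The bacterial bla (AmpR) promoter drives it for kanamycin resistance in bacteria, while the SV40 enhancer/early promoter drives it for G418 selection in mammalian cells, with an HSV TK polyadenylation signal downstream. Short annotated fragments of ble, SV40 large T antigen and the bGH poly(A) signal appear to be backbone remnants rather than functional parts.

The payload is one bicistronic transcription unit driven by the CMV immediate-early enhancer and promoter and terminated by the SV40 poly(A) signal. The first open reading frame is EGFP followed closely by RNF152, consistent with the N-terminal EGFP fusion expected from a C1-type vector. RNF152 is an E3 ubiquitin ligase annotated as polyubiquitinating RRAGA during amino acid starvation, thereby regulating mTORC1 signalling. Downstream, an EMCV IRES (IRES2) allows cap-independent translation of the monomeric red fluorescent protein mScarlet-I from the same mRNA.

Because both proteins come from one transcript, mScarlet-I can act as an internal reference for expression level, so the green-to-red ratio would report the abundance or turnover of EGFP-RNF152 independently of transfection efficiency. The record does not state the intended use. However, the associated publication concerns alpha-synuclein aggregates and ESCRT-III inhibition, which would fit a ratiometric reporter of this kind.
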