Features (pLannotate 1.2.2; 18 found; start..end, strand, type, name):
     61..364     +  enhancer       CMV enhancer: human cytomegalovirus immediate early enhancer
    365..568     +  promoter       CMV promoter: human cytomegalovirus (CMV) immediate early promoter
    613..1329    +  CDS            EGFP: EGFP is a basic (constitutively fluorescent) green fluorescent protein published in 1996, derived from Aequorea victoria. It is reported to be a rapidly-maturing weak dimer with moderate acid sensitivity.
   1348..1956    +  CDS            RNF152: RN152_HUMAN - Experimental evidence at protein level: Swiss-Prot protein existence level 1. E3 ubiquitin-protein ligase mediating 'Lys-63'-linked polyubiquitination of RRAGA in response to amino acid starvation. Thereby, regulates mTORC1 signaling and plays a role in the cellular response to amino acid availability (PubMed:25936802). Also mediates 'Lys-48'-linked polyubiquitination of target proteins and their subsequent targeting to the proteasome for degradation. Induces apoptosis when overexpressed (PubMed:21203937). From Homo sapiens (Human).
   1960..2012    +  misc_feature   MCS: multiple cloning site
   2014..2600    +  misc_feature   IRES2: internal ribosome entry site (IRES) of the encephalomyocarditis virus (EMCV)
   2601..3296    +  CDS            mScarlet-I: mScarlet-I is a basic (constitutively fluorescent) red fluorescent protein published in 2016, derived from synthetic construct. It is reported to be a rapidly-maturing monomer with moderate acid sensitivity.
   3300..3336    +  misc_feature   MCS (fragment): multiple cloning site
   3353..3437    +  CDS            large T antigen (fragment): large T antigen from SV40 (simian virus 40)
   3460..3581    +  polyA_signal   SV40 poly(A) signal: SV40 polyadenylation signal
   3615..4043    -  rep_origin     f1 ori (sequence partly withheld): f1 bacteriophage origin of replication; arrow indicates direction of (+) strand synthesis
   4070..4174    +  promoter       AmpR promoter: bla
   4176..4533    +  promoter       SV40 promoter: SV40 enhancer and early promoter
   4568..5362    +  CDS            NeoR/KanR: aminoglycoside phosphotransferase from Tn5; aph(3')-II (or nptII); confers resistance to neomycin, kanamycin, and G418 (Geneticin®)
   5383..5535    +  CDS            ble (fragment): BLE_KLEPN - Experimental evidence at protein level: Swiss-Prot protein existence level 1. Binding protein with a strong affinity to the bleomycin family of antibiotics. Binds to CL990; an antimitotic-antibiotic compound. From Klebsiella pneumoniae.
   5594..5641    +  polyA_signal   HSV TK poly(A) signal: herpes simplex virus thymidine kinase polyadenylation signal (Cole and Stacy, 1985)
   5732..5748    -  polyA_signal   bGH poly(A) signal (fragment): bovine growth hormone polyadenylation signal
   5970..6558    +  rep_origin     ori: high-copy-number ColE1/pMB1/pBR322/pUC origin of replication
>Addgene plasmid #215373 | pCMV-EGFP-RNF152-IRES-mScarlet-I | addgene full sequence | sequence record 430534 | Addgene NGS Result
TAGTTATTAATAGTAATCAATTACGGGGTCATTAGTTCATAGCCCATATATGGAGTTCCGCGTTACATAA
CTTACGGTAAATGGCCCGCCTGGCTGACCGCCCAACGACCCCCGCCCATTGACGTCAATAATGACGTATG
TTCCCATAGTAACGCCAATAGGGACTTTCCATTGACGTCAATGGGTGGAGTATTTACGGTAAACTGCCCA
CTTGGCAGTACATCAAGTGTATCATATGCCAAGTACGCCCCCTATTGACGTCAATGACGGTAAATGGCCC
GCCTGGCATTATGCCCAGTACATGACCTTATGGGACTTTCCTACTTGGCAGTACATCTACGTATTAGTCA
TCGCTATTACCATGGTGATGCGGTTTTGGCAGTACATCAATGGGCGTGGATAGCGGTTTGACTCACGGGG
ATTTCCAAGTCTCCACCCCATTGACGTCAATGGGAGTTTGTTTTGGCACCAAAATCAACGGGACTTTCCA
AAATGTCGTAACAACTCCGCCCCATTGACGCAAATGGGCGGTAGGCGTGTACGGTGGGAGGTCTATATAA
GCAGAGCTGGTTTAGTGAACCGTCAGATCCGCTAGCGCTACCGGTCGCCACCATGGTGAGCAAGGGCGAG
GAGCTGTTCACCGGGGTGGTGCCCATCCTGGTCGAGCTGGACGGCGACGTAAACGGCCACAAGTTCAGCG
TGTCCGGCGAGGGCGAGGGCGATGCCACCTACGGCAAGCTGACCCTGAAGTTCATCTGCACCACCGGCAA
GCTGCCCGTGCCCTGGCCCACCCTCGTGACCACCCTGACCTACGGCGTGCAGTGCTTCAGCCGCTACCCC
GACCACATGAAGCAGCACGACTTCTTCAAGTCCGCCATGCCCGAAGGCTACGTCCAGGAGCGCACCATCT
TCTTCAAGGACGACGGCAACTACAAGACCCGCGCCGAGGTGAAGTTCGAGGGCGACACCCTGGTGAACCG
CATCGAGCTGAAGGGCATCGACTTCAAGGAGGACGGCAACATCCTGGGGCACAAGCTGGAGTACAACTAC
AACAGCCACAACGTCTATATCATGGCCGACAAGCAGAAGAACGGCATCAAGGTGAACTTCAAGATCCGCC
ACAACATCGAGGACGGCAGCGTGCAGCTCGCCGACCACTACCAGCAGAACACCCCCATCGGCGACGGCCC
CGTGCTGCTGCCCGACAACCACTACCTGAGCACCCAGTCCGCCCTGAGCAAAGACCCCAACGAGAAGCGC
GATCACATGGTCCTGCTGGAGTTCGTGACCGCCGCCGGGATCACTCTCGGCATGGACGAGCTGTACAAAG
GAGGTTCAGGAGGATCCATGGAGACGCTCAGTCAGGATAGCTTGTTGGAATGCCAAATATGTTTCAACTA
CTATAGTCCCAGACGAAGACCCAAGTTGCTGGACTGTAAGCATACCTGTTGTAGCGTATGTCTCCAACAA
ATGCGGACGAGTCAGAAAGACGTTCGATGCCCATGGTGCAGGGGCGTCACTAAGCTCCCTCCGGGTTTTT
CTGTAAGCCAACTGCCAGACGACCCAGAGGTGCTCGCTGTGATCGCGATACCACATACATCAGAGCACAC
GCCAGTATTTATCAAACTTCCTAGTAACGGTTGCTACATGTTGCCCCTGCCGATAAGCAAAGAACGAGCA
CTCCTCCCTGGGGATATGGGATGCAGATTGCTGCCCGGCAGTCAGCAAAAATCAGTCACAGTTGTTACCA
TACCCGCAGAGCAACAACCTCTCCAGGGTGGCGCCCCGCAGGAGGCAGTCGAAGAAGAGCAGGATCGGCG
AGGCGTAGTGAAGAGTTCTACATGGAGTGGCGTTTGTACCGTAATACTGGTAGCTTGCGTCCTGGTTTTC
CTGCTCGGCATAGTTCTTCACAATATGTCTTGTATTAGTAAACGATTCACTGTCATCTCCTGTGGGTAAC
TCGAGCTCAAGCTTCGAATTCTGCAGTCGACGGTACCGCGGGCCCGGGATCCGCCCCTCTCCCTCCCCCC
CCCCTAATGTTACTGGCCGAAGCCGCTTGGAATAAGGCCGGTGTGCGTTTGTCTATATGTTATTTTCCAC
CATATTGCCGTCTTTTGGCAATGTGAGGGCCCGGAAACCTGGCCCTGTCTTCTTGACGAGCATTCCTAGG
GGTCTTTCCCCTCTCGCCAAAGGAATGCAAGGTCTGTTGAATGTCGTGAAGGAAGCAGTTCCTCTGGAAG
CTTCTTGAAGACAAACAACGTCTGTAGCGACCCTTTGCAGGCAGCGGAACCCCCCACCTGGCGACAGGTG
CCTCTGCGGCCAAAAGCCACGTGTATAAGATACACCTGCAAAGGCGGCACAACCCCAGTGCCACGTTGTG
AGTTGGATAGTTGTGGAAAGAGTCAAATGGCTCTCCTCAAGCGTATTCAACAAGGGGCTGAAGGATGCCC
AGAAGGTACCCCATTGTATGGGATCTGATCTGGGGCCTCGGTACACATGCTTTACATGTGTTTAGTCGAG
GTTAAAAAAACGTCTAGGCCCCCCGAACCACGGGGACGTGGTTTTCCTTTGAAAAACACGATGATAATAT
GGCCACAACCATGGTGAGCAAGGGCGAGGCAGTGATCAAGGAGTTCATGCGGTTCAAGGTGCACATGGAG
GGCTCCATGAACGGCCACGAGTTCGAGATCGAGGGCGAGGGCGAGGGCCGCCCCTACGAGGGCACCCAGA
CCGCCAAGCTGAAGGTGACCAAGGGTGGCCCCCTGCCCTTCTCCTGGGACATCCTGTCCCCTCAGTTCAT
GTACGGCTCCAGGGCCTTCATCAAGCACCCCGCCGACATCCCCGACTACTATAAGCAGTCCTTCCCCGAG
GGCTTCAAGTGGGAGCGCGTGATGAACTTCGAGGACGGCGGCGCCGTGACCGTGACCCAGGACACCTCCC
TGGAGGACGGCACCCTGATCTACAAGGTGAAGCTCCGCGGCACCAACTTCCCTCCTGACGGCCCCGTAAT
GCAGAAGAAGACAATGGGCTGGGAAGCGTCCACCGAGCGGTTGTACCCCGAGGACGGCGTGCTGAAGGGC
GACATTAAGATGGCCCTGCGCCTGAAGGACGGCGGCCGCTACCTGGCGGACTTCAAGACCACCTACAAGG
CCAAGAAGCCCGTGCAGATGCCCGGCGCCTACAACGTCGACCGCAAGTTGGACATCACCTCCCACAACGA
GGACTACACCGTGGTGGAACAGTACGAACGCTCCGAGGGCCGCCACTCCACCGGCGGCATGGACGAGCTG
TACAAGTAAGAATTCTGCAGTCGACGGTACCGCGGGCCCGGGATCCACCGGATCTAGATAACTGATCATA
ATCAGCCATACCACATTTGTAGAGGTTTTACTTGCTTTAAAAAACCTCCCACACCTCCCCCTGAACCTGA
AACATAAAATGAATGCAATTGTTGTTGTTAACTTGTTTATTGCAGCTTATAATGGTTACAAATAAAGCAA
TAGCATCACAAATTTCACAAATAAAGCATTTTTTTCACTGCATTCTAGTTGTGGTTTGTCCAAACTCATC
AATGTATCTTAACGCGTAAATTGTAAGCGTTAATATTTTGTTAAAATTCGCGTTAAATTTTTGTTAAATC
AGCTCATTTTTTAACCAATAGGCCGAAATCGGCAAAATCCCTTATAAATCAAAAGAATAGACCGAGATAG
GGT
[37 nt withheld, positions 3714-3750]
AAAGAACGTGGACTCCAACGTCAAAGG
[49 nt withheld, positions 3778-3826]
T
[91 nt withheld, positions 3828-3918]
G
[124 nt withheld, positions 3920-4043]
CAGGTGGCACTTTTCGGGGAAATGTGCGCGGAACCCCTATTTGTTTATTTTTCTAAATACATTCAAATAT
GTATCCGCTCATGAGACAATAACCCTGATAAATGCTTCAATAATATTGAAAAAGGAAGAGTCCTGAGGCG
GAAAGAACCAGCTGTGGAATGTGTGTCAGTTAGGGTGTGGAAAGTCCCCAGGCTCCCCAGCAGGCAGAAG
TATGCAAAGCATGCATCTCAATTAGTCAGCAACCAGGTGTGGAAAGTCCCCAGGCTCCCCAGCAGGCAGA
AGTATGCAAAGCATGCATCTCAATTAGTCAGCAACCATAGTCCCGCCCCTAACTCCGCCCATCCCGCCCC
TAACTCCGCCCAGTTCCGCCCATTCTCCGCCCCATGGCTGACTAATTTTTTTTATTTATGCAGAGGCCGA
GGCCGCCTCGGCCTCTGAGCTATTCCAGAAGTAGTGAGGAGGCTTTTTTGGAGGCCTAGGCTTTTGCAAA
GATCGATCAAGAGACAGGATGAGGATCGTTTCGCATGATTGAACAAGATGGATTGCACGCAGGTTCTCCG
GCCGCTTGGGTGGAGAGGCTATTCGGCTATGACTGGGCACAACAGACAATCGGCTGCTCTGATGCCGCCG
TGTTCCGGCTGTCAGCGCAGGGGCGCCCGGTTCTTTTTGTCAAGACCGACCTGTCCGGTGCCCTGAATGA
ACTGCAAGACGAGGCAGCGCGGCTATCGTGGCTGGCCACGACGGGCGTTCCTTGCGCAGCTGTGCTCGAC
GTTGTCACTGAAGCGGGAAGGGACTGGCTGCTATTGGGCGAAGTGCCGGGGCAGGATCTCCTGTCATCTC
ACCTTGCTCCTGCCGAGAAAGTATCCATCATGGCTGATGCAATGCGGCGGCTGCATACGCTTGATCCGGC
TACCTGCCCATTCGACCACCAAGCGAAACATCGCATCGAGCGAGCACGTACTCGGATGGAAGCCGGTCTT
GTCGATCAGGATGATCTGGACGAAGAGCATCAGGGGCTCGCGCCAGCCGAACTGTTCGCCAGGCTCAAGG
CGAGCATGCCCGACGGCGAGGATCTCGTCGTGACCCATGGCGATGCCTGCTTGCCGAATATCATGGTGGA
AAATGGCCGCTTTTCTGGATTCATCGACTGTGGCCGGCTGGGTGTGGCGGACCGCTATCAGGACATAGCG
TTGGCTACCCGTGATATTGCTGAAGAGCTTGGCGGCGAATGGGCTGACCGCTTCCTCGTGCTTTACGGTA
TCGCCGCTCCCGATTCGCAGCGCATCGCCTTCTATCGCCTTCTTGACGAGTTCTTCTGAGCGGGACTCTG
GGGTTCGAAATGACCGACCAAGCGACGCCCAACCTGCCATCACGAGATTTCGATTCCACCGCCGCCTTCT
ATGAAAGGTTGGGCTTCGGAATCGTTTTCCGGGACGCCGGCTGGATGATCCTCCAGCGCGGGGATCTCAT
GCTGGAGTTCTTCGCCCACCCTAGGGGGAGGCTAACTGAAACACGGAAGGAGACAATACCGGAAGGAACC
CGCGCTATGACGGCAATAAAAAGACAGAATAAAACGCACGGTGTTGGGTCGTTTGTTCATAAACGCGGGG
TTCGGTCCCAGGGCTGGCACTCTGTCGATACCCCACCGAGACCCCATTGGGGCCAATACGCCCGCGTTTC
TTCCTTTTCCCCACCCCACCCCCCAAGTTCGGGTGAAGGCCCAGGGCTCGCAGCCAACGTCGGGGCGGCA
GGCCCTGCCATAGCCTCAGGTTACTCATATATACTTTAGATTGATTTAAAACTTCATTTTTAATTTAAAA
GGATCTAGGTGAAGATCCTTTTTGATAATCTCATGACCAAAATCCCTTAACGTGAGTTTTCGTTCCACTG
AGCGTCAGACCCCGTAGAAAAGATCAAAGGATCTTCTTGAGATCCTTTTTTTCTGCGCGTAATCTGCTGC
TTGCAAACAAAAAAACCACCGCTACCAGCGGTGGTTTGTTTGCCGGATCAAGAGCTACCAACTCTTTTTC
CGAAGGTAACTGGCTTCAGCAGAGCGCAGATACCAAATACTGTTCTTCTAGTGTAGCCGTAGTTAGGCCA
CCACTTCAAGAACTCTGTAGCACCGCCTACATACCTCGCTCTGCTAATCCTGTTACCAGTGGCTGCTGCC
AGTGGCGATAAGTCGTGTCTTACCGGGTTGGACTCAAGACGATAGTTACCGGATAAGGCGCAGCGGTCGG
GCTGAACGGGGGGTTCGTGCACACAGCCCAGCTTGGAGCGAACGACCTACACCGAACTGAGATACCTACA
GCGTGAGCTATGAGAAAGCGCCACGCTTCCCGAAGGGAGAAAGGCGGACAGGTATCCGGTAAGCGGCAGG
GTCGGAACAGGAGAGCGCACGAGGGAGCTTCCAGGGGGAAACGCCTGGTATCTTTATAGTCCTGTCGGGT
TTCGCCACCTCTGACTTGAGCGTCGATTTTTGTGATGCTCGTCAGGGGGGCGGAGCCTATGGAAAAACGC
CAGCAACGCGGCCTTTTTACGGTTCCTGGCCTTTTGCTGGCCTTTTGCTCACATGTTCTTTCCTGCGTTA
TCCCCTGATTCTGTGGATAACCGTATTACCGCCATGCAT
